Addgene plasmid #114233: pMXLK_dFe
Purpose: POC12371, MetClo assembly vector with p15A replication origin and kanamycin resistance for BsaI-based MetClo, adaptor sequence type d-e
Depositing lab: Christopher A. O'Callaghan. Depositing organization: University of Oxford. Publication: MetClo: methylase-assisted hierarchical DNA assembly using a single type IIS restriction enzyme. Lin D, O'Callaghan CA. Nucleic Acids Res. 2018 Jul 9. pii: 5050631. doi: 10.1093/nar/gky596. PubMed 29986052.
Backbone
  Vector backbone: pMXLK
  Vector type: Synthetic Biology
Growth in bacteria
  Bacterial resistance: Kanamycin, 50 μg/mL
  Growth temperature: 37°C
  Growth strain: DH5alpha
  Copy number: Low Copy
Gene/Insert
  Gene/Insert name: LacZalpha
  Species: Synthetic
  Cloning method: Restriction Enzyme; 5′ cloning site unknown (unknown if destroyed)
Terms and licenses: Academic/Nonprofit Terms; Industry Terms: Not Available to Industry
How to cite: pMXLK_dFe was a gift from Christopher A. O'Callaghan (Addgene plasmid # 114233 ; http://n2t.net/addgene:114233 ; RRID:Addgene_114233)
