[The description below was written by a language model from this plasmid's Addgene catalogue record and pLannotate feature annotations shown in this document.]
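Description:
pMXLK_dFe is a small (about 2.5 kb) synthetic-biology assembly vector built on the pMXLK backbone for MetClo, a methylase-assisted hierarchical DNA assembly system that uses a single type IIS restriction enzyme, here BsaI. It is propagated in E. coli from a p15A origin of replication, recorded as low copy. This origin is compatible with ColE1-type plasmids. Selection is by kanamycin, with the aminoglycoside phosphotransferase (KanR) coding sequence sitting directly downstream of an AmpR (bla) promoter that presumably drives it. The annotation also picks up short fragments resembling an RSF origin and the pBR322 bom region. These are partial matches in the backbone rather than complete functional elements.

The insert is a LacZα cassette. It comprises a CAP binding site, the lac promoter and lac operator, a pUC18/19-type multiple cloning site and a lacZα fragment, preceded by a short residual piece of lacI. In type IIS assembly vectors such a cassette usually serves as a replaceable screening marker. Correct assembly displaces lacZα, so recombinant colonies lose α-complementation and can be told apart from those carrying uncut vector by blue/white screening. The record does not describe this use explicitly.

The "d-e" designation refers to the type of adaptor sequences flanking the assembly site, which define the overhangs that determine how assembled fragments from this vector join to others in later rounds. The BsaI sites, adaptor sequences and any methylase recognition sequences are not annotated in the feature table, and the 5′ cloning site is listed as unknown.
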