Features (pLannotate 1.2.2; 12 found; start..end, strand, type, name):
     55..98      +  CDS            lacI (fragment): lac repressor; lacI; The lac repressor binds to the lac operator to inhibit transcription in E. coli. This inhibition can be relieved by adding lactose or isopropyl-β-D-thiogalactopyranoside (IPTG).
    111..132     +  protein_bind   CAP binding site: CAP binding activates transcription in the presence of cAMP. E. coli catabolite activator protein
    147..177     +  promoter       lac promoter: promoter for the E. coli lac operon
    185..201     +  protein_bind   lac operator: The lac repressor binds to the lac operator to inhibit transcription in E. coli. This inhibition can be relieved by adding lactose or isopropyl-β-D-thiogalactopyranoside (IPTG). lac repressor encoded by lacI
    238..294     -  misc_feature   MCS: pUC18/19 multiple cloning site
    291..448     +  CDS            lacZα (fragment): LacZα fragment of β-galactosidase; lacZ fragment
    454..553     -  misc_feature   bom (fragment): basis of mobility region from pBR322
    707..811     +  promoter       AmpR promoter: bla
    812..1606    +  CDS            KanR: aminoglycoside phosphotransferase; aphA-3; confers resistance to kanamycin
   1632..2177    +  rep_origin     p15A ori: Plasmids containing the medium-copy-number p15A origin of replication can be propagated in E. coli cells that contain a second plasmid with the ColE1 origin.
   2265..2320    +  rep_origin     RSF ori (fragment): Plasmids containing the RSF 1030 origin of replication can be propagated in E. coli cells that contain additional plasmids with compatible origins.
   2419..2440    -  misc_feature   bom (fragment): basis of mobility region from pBR322
>Addgene plasmid #114233 | pMXLK_dFe | addgene full sequence | sequence record 225037 | Addgene NGS Result
CACTCTGTGACTTGGTCTCAACGAGGAGTGAGACCGGCCTAGCAGGTGTGAGTTTGCAGCTGGCACGACA
GGTTTCCCGACTGGAAAGCGGGCAGTGAGCGCAACGCAATTAATGTGAGTTAGCTCACTCATTAGGCACC
CCAGGCTTTACACTTTATGCTTCCGGCTCGTATGTTGTGTGGAATTGTGAGCGGATAACAATTTCACACA
GGAAACAGCTATGACCATGATTACGCCAAGCTTGCATGCCTGCAGGTCGACTCTAGAGGATCCCCGGGTA
CCGAGCTCGAATTCACTGGCCGTCGTTTTACAACGTCGTGACTGGGAAAACCCTGGCGTTACCCAACTTA
ATCGCCTTGCAGCACATCCCCCTTTCGCCAGCTGGCGTAATAGCGAAGAGGCCCGCACCGATCGCCCTTC
CCAACAGTTGCGCAGCCTGAATGGCGAATGGCGCCTGATGCGGTATTTTCTCCTTACGCATCTGTGCGGT
ATTTCACACCGCATATGGTGCACTCTCAGTACAATCTGCTCTGATGCCGCATAGTTAAGCCAGCCCCGAC
ACCCGCCAACACCCGCTGACGCGCCCTGACGGGCTTGTCTGCTCCCGGCATCCGCTTACAGACAAGCTGT
GACAAGTACCACCTGGAACGCCAAAGGTCTCACGCTCAACTGAGACCAAGTCACGAAGTGTGCGGCCGCC
TTCGTGCGCGGAACCCCTATTTGTTTATTTTTCTAAATACATTCAAATATGTATCCGCTCATGAGACAAT
AACCCTGATAAATGCTTCAATAATATTGAAAAAGGAAGAGTATGGCTAAAATGAGAATATCACCGGAATT
GAAAAAACTGATCGAAAAATACCGCTGCGTAAAAGATACGGAAGGAATGTCTCCTGCTAAGGTATATAAG
CTGGTGGGAGAAAATGAAAACCTATATTTAAAAATGACGGACAGCCGGTATAAAGGGACCACCTATGATG
TGGAACGGGAAAAGGACATGATGCTATGGCTGGAAGGAAAGCTGCCTGTTCCAAAGGTCCTGCACTTTGA
ACGGCATGATGGCTGGAGCAATCTGCTCATGAGTGAGGCCGATGGCGTCCTTTGCTCGGAAGAGTATGAA
GATGAACAAAGCCCTGAAAAGATTATCGAGCTGTATGCGGAGTGCATCAGGCTCTTTCACTCCATCGACA
TATCGGATTGTCCCTATACGAATAGCTTAGACAGCCGCTTAGCCGAATTGGATTACTTACTGAATAACGA
TCTGGCCGATGTGGATTGCGAAAACTGGGAAGAGGACACTCCATTTAAAGATCCGCGCGAGCTGTATGAT
TTTTTAAAGACGGAAAAGCCCGAAGAGGAACTTGTCTTTTCCCACGGCGACCTGGGAGACAGCAACATCT
TTGTGAAAGATGGCAAAGTAAGTGGCTTTATTGATCTTGGGAGAAGCGGCAGGGCGGACAAGTGGTATGA
CATTGCCTTCTGCGTCCGGTCGCTCAGGGAGGATATCGGGGAAGAACAGTATGTCGAGCTATTTTTTGAC
TTACTGGGGATCAAGCCTGATTGGGAGAAAATAAAATATTATATTTTACTGGATGAATTGTTTTAGGAGC
CTGTTTAATAAGATGATCTTCTTGAGATCGTTTTGGTCTGCGCGTAATCTCTTGCTCTGAAAACGAAAAA
ACCGCCTTGCAGGGCGGTTTTTCGAAGGTTCTCTGAGCTACCAACTCTTTGAACCGAGGTAACTGGCTTG
GAGGAGCGCAGTCACCAAAACTTGTCCTTTCAGTTTAGCCTTAACCGGCGCATGACTTCAAGACTAACTC
CTCTAAATCAATTACCAGTGGCTGCTGCCAGTGGTGCTTTTGCATGTCTTTCCGGGTTGGACTCAAGACG
ATAGTTACCGGATAAGGCGCAGCGGTCGGACTGAACGGGGGGTTCGTGCATACAGTCCAGCTTGGAGCGA
ACTGCCTACCCGGAACTGAGTGTCAGGCGTGGAATGAGACAAACGCGGCCATAACAGCGGAATGACACCG
GTAAACCGAAAGGCAGGAACAGGAGAGCGCACGAGGGAGCCGCCAGGGGGAAACGCCTGGTATCTTTATA
GTCCTGTCGGGTTTCGCCACCACTGATTTGAGCGTCAGATTTCGTGATGCTTGTCAGGGGGGCGGAGCCT
ATGGAAAAACGGCTTTGCCGCGGCCCTCTCACTTCCCTGTTAAGTATCTTCCTGGCATCTTCCAGGAAAT
CTCCGCCCCGTTCGTAAGCCATTTCCGCTCGCCGCAGTCGAACGACCGAGCGTAGCGAGTCAGTGAGCGA
GGAAGCGGAATATATCCTGTATCACATATTCTGCTGACGCACCGGTGCAGCCTTTTTTCTCCTGCCACAT
GAAGCACTTCACTGACACCCTCATCAGTGCCAACATAGTAAGCCAGTATACACTCCGCTAGCGCGCAAGC
GGCCGCA
